Addgene plasmid #245691: pICSL41258_CP
Purpose: (Empty Backbone) Level 0 Golden Gate Signal Peptide acceptor with AmilCP negative selection cassette AATG - AGGT
Depositing lab: Mark Youles. Depositing organization: Sainsbury Laboratory, Norwich.
Backbone
  Vector backbone: pICH41258
  Backbone size (bp): 2247
  Vector type: Synthetic Biology
  Selectable markers: Amil CP purple chromoprotein for purple/white negative selection
Growth in bacteria
  Bacterial resistance: Spectinomycin, 50 μg/mL
  Growth temperature: 37°C
  Growth strain: DH5alpha
  Copy number: High Copy
Gene/Insert
  Gene/Insert name: None
  Mutation: BsaI/BpiI sites removed by point-mutation
Terms and licenses: Academic/Nonprofit Terms; Industry Terms: Not Available to Industry
Depositor comments: Level 0 Acceptor for making signal peptide modules used for GoldenGate assemblies using the MoClo overhang syntax. Plant Golden-gate Promoters, Terminators and Level0/Level1 cloning acceptors. Insert Size: 1106, Species: Synthetic. 5' Cloning Site: BpiI (Destroyed), 3' Cloning Site: BpiI (Destroyed).
How to cite: pICSL41258_CP was a gift from Mark Youles (Addgene plasmid # 245691 ; http://n2t.net/addgene:245691 ; RRID:Addgene_245691)
