[The description below was written by a language model from this plasmid's Addgene catalogue record and pLannotate feature annotations shown in this document.]
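Description:
pICSL41258_CP is an empty Level 0 acceptor plasmid for Golden Gate (MoClo) modular cloning, built on the pICH41258 backbone and intended for making signal peptide modules for plant synthetic biology assemblies. It is maintained in E. coli through a high-copy ColE1/pUC-type origin and selected with spectinomycin, conferred by an aadA gene. The aadA gene lies downstream of an annotated AmpR (bla) promoter and is flanked by short integrase and gentamicin acetyltransferase fragments. These fragments are most likely remnants of the integron context the resistance cassette came from and are not functional genes. The sequenced record is 3,355 nt, consistent with the stated 2,247 bp backbone plus a 1,106 bp synthetic dropout cassette.

That cassette occupies the cloning position and serves as a visual negative selection marker. It contains the CAP binding site, lac promoter and lac operator (preceded by short lacI fragments) driving the amilCP chromoprotein from Acropora millepora, followed by the rrnB T1 and T7Te transcription terminators. Colonies carrying the uncut acceptor turn purple. In a BpiI-based Golden Gate reaction, an incoming signal peptide fragment replaces the amilCP cassette and the BpiI sites are destroyed, so correct clones appear white. The resulting Level 0 module carries the AATG and AGGT fusion overhangs that define the signal peptide position in the MoClo syntax, so it can then be joined with the other standard parts into a Level 1 transcription unit. The record notes that internal BsaI and BpiI sites were removed by point mutation to keep the plasmid compatible with these type IIS enzymes. The feature table does not annotate the type IIS sites or overhangs themselves.
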