Features (pLannotate 1.2.2; 13 found; start..end, strand, type, name):
    110..214     +  promoter       AmpR promoter: bla
    205..285     -  CDS            int (fragment): INT2_ECOLX - Protein inferred from homology: Swiss-Prot protein existence level 3. Putative integrase believed to be involved in the insertion of antibiotic resistance genes into plasmids and transposons. From Escherichia coli.
    373..429     +  CDS            GmR (fragment): gentamycin acetyltransferase; aacC1; confers resistance to gentamycin
    436..1224    +  CDS            aadA: S3AD_ECOLX - Experimental evidence at protein level: Swiss-Prot protein existence level 1. Mediates bacterial resistance to the antibiotics streptomycin and spectinomycin. From Escherichia coli.
   1398..1986    +  rep_origin     ori: high-copy-number ColE1/pMB1/pBR322/pUC origin of replication
   2169..2218    +  CDS            lacI (fragment): lac repressor; lacI; The lac repressor binds to the lac operator to inhibit transcription in E. coli. This inhibition can be relieved by adding lactose or isopropyl-β-D-thiogalactopyranoside (IPTG).
   2256..2344    +  CDS            lacI (fragment): lac repressor; lacI; The lac repressor binds to the lac operator to inhibit transcription in E. coli. This inhibition can be relieved by adding lactose or isopropyl-β-D-thiogalactopyranoside (IPTG).
   2357..2378    +  protein_bind   CAP binding site: CAP binding activates transcription in the presence of cAMP. E. coli catabolite activator protein
   2393..2423    +  promoter       lac promoter: promoter for the E. coli lac operon
   2431..2447    +  protein_bind   lac operator: The lac repressor binds to the lac operator to inhibit transcription in E. coli. This inhibition can be relieved by adding lactose or isopropyl-β-D-thiogalactopyranoside (IPTG). lac repressor encoded by lacI
   2484..3146    +  CDS            amilCP: amilCP is a fluorescent protein published in 2008, derived from Acropora millepora. It is reported to be a tetramer.
   3195..3266    +  terminator     rrnB T1 terminator: transcription terminator T1 from the E. coli rrnB gene
   3282..3309    +  terminator     T7Te terminator: phage T7 early transcription terminator
>Addgene plasmid #245691 | pICSL41258_CP | addgene full sequence | sequence record 495769 | Addgene NGS Result
GTGGCTCTTCAGTGGACGAAAGGGCCTCGTGATACGCCTATTTTTATAGGTTAATGTCATGATAATAATG
GTTTCTTAGACGTCAGGTGGCACTTTTCGGGGAAATGTGCGCGGAACCCCTATTTGTTTATTTTTCTAAA
TACATTCAAATATGTATCCGCTCATGAGACAATAACCCTGATAAATGCTTCAATAATATTGAAAAAGGAA
GAGTATGCGCTCACGCAACTGGTCCAGAACCTTGACCGAACGCAGCGGTGGTAACGGCGCAGTGGCGGTT
TTCATGGCTTGTTATGACTGTTTTTTTTTGGGGTACAGTCTATGCCTCGGGCATCCAAGCAGCAAGCGCG
TTACGCCGTGGGTCGATGTTTGATGTTATGGAGCAGCAACGATGTTACGCAGCAGGGCAGTCGCCCTAAA
ACAAAGTTAAACATCATGAGGGAAGCGGTGATCGCCGAAGTATCGACTCAACTATCAGAGGTAGTTGGCG
TCATCGAGCGCCATCTCGAACCGACGTTGCTGGCCGTACATTTGTACGGCTCCGCAGTGGATGGCGGCCT
GAAGCCACACAGCGATATTGATTTGCTGGTTACGGTGACCGTAAGGCTTGATGAAACAACGCGGCGAGCT
TTGATCAACGACCTTTTGGAAACTTCGGCTTCCCCTGGAGAGAGCGAGATTCTCCGCGCTGTAGAAGTCA
CCATTGTTGTGCACGACGACATCATTCCGTGGCGTTATCCAGCTAAGCGCGAACTGCAATTTGGAGAATG
GCAGCGCAATGACATTCTTGCAGGTATCTTCGAGCCAGCCACGATCGACATTGATCTGGCTATCTTGCTG
ACAAAAGCAAGAGAACATAGCGTTGCCTTGGTAGGTCCAGCGGCGGAGGAACTCTTTGATCCGGTTCCTG
AACAGGATCTATTTGAGGCGCTAAATGAAACCTTAACGCTATGGAACTCGCCGCCCGACTGGGCTGGCGA
TGAGCGAAATGTAGTGCTTACGTTGTCCCGCATTTGGTACAGCGCAGTAACCGGCAAAATCGCGCCGAAG
GATGTCGCTGCCGACTGGGCAATGGAGCGCCTGCCGGCCCAGTATCAGCCCGTCATACTTGAAGCTAGAC
AGGCTTATCTTGGACAAGAAGAAGATCGCTTGGCCTCGCGCGCAGATCAGTTGGAAGAATTTGTCCATTA
CGTAAAAGGCGAGATCACCAAGGTAGTCGGCAAATAACTGTCAGACCAAGTTTACTCATATATACTTTAG
ATTGATTTAAAACTTCATTTTTAATTTAAAAGGATCTAGGTGAAGATCCTTTTTGATAATCTCATGACCA
AAATCCCTTAACGTGAGTTTTCGTTCCACTGAGCGTCAGACCCCGTAGAAAAGATCAAAGGATCTTCTTG
AGATCCTTTTTTTCTGCGCGTAATCTGCTGCTTGCAAACAAAAAAACCACCGCTACCAGCGGTGGTTTGT
TTGCCGGATCAAGAGCTACCAACTCTTTTTCCGAAGGTAACTGGCTTCAGCAGAGCGCAGATACCAAATA
CTGTTCTTCTAGTGTAGCCGTAGTTAGGCCACCACTTCAAGAACTCTGTAGCACCGCCTACATACCTCGC
TCTGCTAATCCTGTTACCAGTGGCTGCTGCCAGTGGCGATAAGTCGTGTCTTACCGGGTTGGACTCAAGA
CGATAGTTACCGGATAAGGCGCAGCGGTCGGGCTGAACGGGGGGTTCGTGCACACAGCCCAGCTTGGAGC
GAACGACCTACACCGAACTGAGATACCTACAGCGTGAGCTATGAGAAAGCGCCACGCTTCCCGAAGGGAG
AAAGGCGGACAGGTATCCGGTAAGCGGCAGGGTCGGAACAGGAGAGCGCACGAGGGAGCTTCCAGGGGGA
AACGCCTGGTATCTTTATAGTCCTGTCGGGTTTCGCCACCTCTGACTTGAGCGTCGATTTTTGTGATGCT
CGTCAGGGGGGCGGAGCCTATGGAAAAACGCCAGCAACGCGGCCTTTTTACGGTTCCTGGCCTTTTGCTG
GCCTTTTGCTCACATGTTCTTTCCTGCGTTATCCCCTGATTCTGTGGATAACCGTATTACCGCCTTTGAG
TGAGCTGATACCGCTCGCCGCAGCCGAACGACCGAGCGCAGCGAGTCAGTGAGCGAGGAAGCGGAAGAGC
GCCCAATACGCAAACCGCCTCTCCCCGCGCGTTGGCCGATTCATTAATCACTCTGTGGTCTCAAATGTTG
TCTTCGCAGCTGGCACCAATACGCAAACCGCCTCTCCCCGCGCGTTGGCCGATTCATTAATGCAGCTGGC
ACGACAGGTTTCCCGACTGGAAAGCGGGCAGTGAGCGCAACGCAATTAATGTGAGTTAGCTCACTCATTA
GGCACCCCAGGCTTTACACTTTATGCTTCCGGCTCGTATGTTGTGTGGAATTGTGAGCGGATAACAATTT
CACACATACTAGAGAAAGAGGAGAAATACTAGAATGAGCGTGATCGCTAAGCAGATGACCTACAAGGTGT
ACATGAGCGGAACTGTGAACGGTCACTACTTCGAGGTTGAGGGTGATGGTAAGGGTAAGCCTTATGAGGG
TGAGCAGACTGTGAAGCTTACTGTGACTAAGGGTGGTCCTCTTCCTTTCGCTTGGGATATTTTGTCTCCT
CAGTGCCAGTACGGTAGCATCCCTTTCACTAAGTACCCTGAGGATATCCCTGATTACGTGAAGCAGTCTT
TCCCAGAGGGTTACACCTGGGAGAGGATCATGAATTTCGAGGATGGTGCTGTGTGCACCGTGAGCAACGA
TTCTTCTATTCAGGGAAACTGCTTCATCTACCACGTGAAGTTCTCCGGTCTGAACTTCCCTCCTAATGGT
CCTGTGATGCAGAAGAAAACTCAGGGTTGGGAGCCTAACACCGAGAGGCTTTTTGCTAGGGATGGTATGC
TGCTGGGTAACAACTTCATGGCTCTGAAGCTTGAGGGTGGTGGACATTACCTTTGCGAGTTCAAGACCAC
TTACAAGGCTAAGAAACCTGTGAAGATGCCTGGTTACCACTATGTGGATAGAAAGCTGGATGTGACCAAC
CACAACAAGGATTACACCAGCGTTGAGCAGTGCGAGATCTCTATTGCTAGAAAGCCTGTGGTGGCTTAGG
CTTCGCTGATAGTGCTAGTGTAGATCGCTACTAGAGCCAGGCATCAAATAAAACGAAAGGCTCAGTCGAA
AGACTGGGCCTTTCGTTTTATCTGTTGTTTGTCGGTGAACGCTCTCTACTAGAGTCACACTGGCTCACCT
TCGGGTGGGCCTTTCTGCGTTTATAACAGACAAGCTGTGACGAAGACAAAGGTTGAGACCACGAA
